Addgene plasmid #227892: pML530_EEA1-N-term_XTEN80-mEGFP-3xHA_pTMPLT
Purpose: Homology repair template for genome engineering. Organelle endogenous marker expressing GFP and epitope tags for mass spectrometry.
Depositing lab: Manuel Leonetti. Depositing organization: Chan Zuckerberg Biohub. Publication: Global organelle profiling reveals subcellular localization and remodeling at proteome scale. Hein MY, Peng D, Todorova V, McCarthy F, Kim K, Liu C, Savy L, Januel C, Baltazar-Nunez R, Sekhar M, Vaid S, Bax S, Vangipuram M, Burgess J, Njoya L, Wang E, Ivanov IE, Byrum JR, Pradeep S, Gonzalez CG, Aniseia Y, Creery JS, McMorrow AH, Sunshine S, Yeung-Levy S, DeFelice BC, Mehta SB, Itzhak DN, Elias JE, Leonetti MD. Cell. 2024 Dec 26:S0092-8674(24)01344-8. doi: 10.1016/j.cell.2024.11.028. PubMed 39742809.
Backbone
  Vector backbone: pTwist Amp High Copy
  Backbone manufacturer: Twist Biosciences
  Vector type: CRISPR
Growth in bacteria
  Bacterial resistance: Ampicillin, 100 μg/mL
  Growth temperature: 37°C
  Growth strain: DH5alpha
  Copy number: High Copy
Gene/Insert
  Gene/Insert name: EEA1 homology arms with mEGFP-3xHA for insertion at N terminus
  Species: H. sapiens (human)
  Cloning method: Golden Gate
Terms and licenses: Academic/Nonprofit Terms; Industry Terms: Not Available to Industry
How to cite: pML530_EEA1-N-term_XTEN80-mEGFP-3xHA_pTMPLT was a gift from Manuel Leonetti (Addgene plasmid # 227892 ; http://n2t.net/addgene:227892 ; RRID:Addgene_227892)
