[The description below was written by a language model from this plasmid's Addgene catalogue record and pLannotate feature annotations shown in this document.]
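Description:
pML530_EEA1-N-term_XTEN80-mEGFP-3xHA_pTMPLT is a donor (homology-directed repair template) plasmid for CRISPR-based knock-in at the human EEA1 locus, built by Golden Gate assembly in the pTwist Amp High Copy backbone. It is a small bacterial cloning plasmid of about 4 kb, propagated in E. coli through a high-copy ColE1/pUC-type origin and selected with ampicillin via the β-lactamase gene and its native bla promoter. A short lacZα remnant and an attB1-like site are also annotated; these appear to be backbone vestiges rather than functional parts of the design.

The payload is a tag cassette flanked by EEA1 homology arms, intended for in-frame insertion at the N terminus of the endogenous protein. The feature table identifies an HA epitope segment (annotated only as a fragment of 3xHA) lying just upstream of a complete mEGFP coding sequence. The homology arms and the XTEN80 element named in the plasmid title are not annotated, although the unannotated sequence following mEGFP would be consistent with a flexible XTEN-type linker joining the tag to EEA1 plus the downstream arm. No mammalian promoter is listed, which fits the design: the tagged protein is expressed from the native EEA1 promoter only after integration, so the fusion stays under endogenous regulation. The guide RNA and Cas9 needed for cutting are not carried on this plasmid.

According to the record, the construct generates an endogenous organelle marker. The GFP moiety permits live imaging, and the epitope tags allow affinity capture of the labelled compartment for mass spectrometry. EEA1 is a well-known early endosome protein.
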