Features (pLannotate 1.2.2; 7 found; start..end, strand, type, name):
     87..130     -  CDS            lacZα (fragment): LacZα fragment of β-galactosidase; lacZ fragment
    470..496     +  CDS            3xHA (fragment): three tandem HA epitope tags
    536..1249    +  CDS            mEGFP: mEGFP is a basic (constitutively fluorescent) green fluorescent protein published in 2002, derived from Aequorea victoria. It has moderate acid sensitivity.
   2182..2770    -  rep_origin     ori: high-copy-number ColE1/pMB1/pBR322/pUC origin of replication
   2887..2911    -  protein_bind   attB1: mutant version of attB; recombination site for the Gateway® BP reaction BP Clonase™
   3011..3871    -  CDS            AmpR: β-lactamase; bla; confers resistance to ampicillin, carbenicillin, and related antibiotics
   3872..3976    -  promoter       AmpR promoter: bla
>Addgene plasmid #227892 | pML530_EEA1-N-term_XTEN80-mEGFP-3xHA_pTMPLT | addgene full sequence | sequence record 455731 | Addgene NGS Result
CACATTTCCCCGAAAAGTGCCAGATACCTGAAACAAAACCCATCGTACGGCCAAGGAAGTCTCCAATAAC
TGTGATCCACCACAAGCGCCAGGGTTTTCCCAGTCACGACGTTGTAAAACGACGGCCAGTCATGCATAAT
CCGCACGCATCTGGAATAAGGAAGTGCCATTCCGCCTGACCTGGAGCTTACTGGTGTCACTTCCAGGCTG
CCTAGTCGTTCGCTCGCTCTCTCTCGCGTGCTCCCTCTCGCCGCCTGTGGGGAAGTCGGGGCCGCCCGAG
CGGCCGTCGCCACCGCCTCGCCCCGACCTCCTTCCCGGTCCCCTCCCGGCCCAGTCCCTCCCGCCCGCGC
ACCCCGAGTAGTGAGTGGCCCCGCGCAGGGTCTGGAGAGTCACCGCGGCGGCGCCGGGTGGTGGTTAAAC
CATGTCTGGTGGTACTTCCGGGTACCCATACGATGTTCCAGATTACGCTTATCCGTATGACGTCCCGGAC
TATGCATACCCCTACGATGTACCCGATTACGCCGCTGGAGCTGGCGTGAGCAAGGGCGAGGAGCTGTTCA
CCGGGGTGGTGCCCATCCTGGTCGAGCTGGACGGCGACGTAAACGGCCACAAGTTCAGCGTGTCCGGCGA
GGGCGAGGGCGATGCCACCTACGGCAAGCTGACCCTGAAGTTCATCTGCACCACCGGCAAGCTGCCCGTG
CCCTGGCCCACCCTCGTGACCACCCTGACCTACGGCGTGCAGTGCTTCAGCCGCTACCCCGACCACATGA
AGCAGCACGACTTCTTCAAGTCCGCCATGCCCGAAGGCTACGTCCAGGAGCGCACCATCTTCTTCAAGGA
CGACGGCAACTACAAGACCCGCGCCGAGGTGAAGTTCGAGGGCGACACCCTGGTGAACCGCATCGAGCTG
AAGGGCATCGACTTCAAGGAGGACGGCAACATCCTGGGGCACAAGCTGGAGTACAACTACAACAGCCACA
ACGTCTATATCATGGCCGACAAGCAGAAGAACGGCATCAAGGTGAACTTCAAGATCCGCCACAACATCGA
GGACGGCAGCGTGCAGCTCGCCGACCACTACCAGCAGAACACCCCCATCGGCGACGGCCCCGTGCTGCTG
CCCGACAACCACTACCTGAGCACCCAGTCCAAGCTGAGCAAAGACCCCAACGAGAAGCGCGATCACATGG
TCCTGCTGGAGTTCGTGACCGCCGCCGGGATCACTCTCGGCATGGACGAGCTGTACAAGGGTGGCGGATT
GGAAGTTTTGTTTCAAGGTCCAGGATCTAACGGCAGCGGAGGGCCGAGCTCTGGCGCACCCCCACCAAGT
GGAGGGTCACCTGCCGGGTCCCCAACATCTACTGAAGAAGGCACCAGCGAATCCGCAACGCCCGAGTCAG
GCCCTGGTACCTCCACAGAACCATCTGAAGGTAGTGCGCCTGGTTCCCCAGCTGGAAGCCCTACTTCCAC
CGAAGAAGGCACGTCAACCGAACCAAGTGAAGGATCTGCCCCTGGGACCAGCACTGAACCATCTGAGGGT
GCAGGGAGTGGAAGTTTAAGGAGGATTTTACAGAGGGTAAGAGAGTGAAACCGTCTTTCTGGCAGCACGT
GAGCGGGACAGCCGGAGCTCGGGGCCGCGGCGCGGGCGCCCCTCCTCAGCGCGGGCTCCTTCCTTCCCTA
GGCCCCACAGCCCGGCAGGCGCTTAGGCCTCGGTCGCCCGGCCCGGGGGCGGGGAGGGCGGGTGGGGCCG
GCGCGGCGGGGCGGCAGGCAGAGCCCTGGTGGCCCCGCGCGTCCAGGCCTGGCGCCCGCTCCGGCGCGGG
GCTCCGTGTGTGCGAGCGGGCTGCGAGCTGGAGGGTGTGGTGCCGGCGCGTTCCTCCCGGGAACCCTGAG
TGGGAGTGAAAATGGAGAGTTGGTGCCCGTCAGAAGACCGTCAGTGAAGGCTAGGTGGAGGCTCAGTGAT
GATAAGTCTGCGATGGTGGATGCATGTGTCATGGTCATAGCTGTTTCCTGTGTGAAATTGTTATCCGCTC
AGAGGGCACAATCCTATTCCGCGCTATCCGACAATCTCCAAGACATTAGGTGGAGTTCAGTTCGGCGTAT
GGCATATGTCGCTGGAAAGAACATGTGAGCAAAAGGCCAGCAAAAGGCCAGGAACCGTAAAAAGGCCGCG
TTGCTGGCGTTTTTCCATAGGCTCCGCCCCCCTGACGAGCATCACAAAAATCGACGCTCAAGTCAGAGGT
GGCGAAACCCGACAGGACTATAAAGATACCAGGCGTTTCCCCCTGGAAGCTCCCTCGTGCGCTCTCCTGT
TCCGACCCTGCCGCTTACCGGATACCTGTCCGCCTTTCTCCCTTCGGGAAGCGTGGCGCTTTCTCATAGC
TCACGCTGTAGGTATCTCAGTTCGGTGTAGGTCGTTCGCTCCAAGCTGGGCTGTGTGCACGAACCCCCCG
TTCAGCCCGACCGCTGCGCCTTATCCGGTAACTATCGTCTTGAGTCCAACCCGGTAAGACACGACTTATC
GCCACTGGCAGCAGCCACTGGTAACAGGATTAGCAGAGCGAGGTATGTAGGCGGTGCTACAGAGTTCTTG
AAGTGGTGGCCTAACTACGGCTACACTAGAAGAACAGTATTTGGTATCTGCGCTCTGCTGAAGCCAGTTA
CCTTCGGAAAAAGAGTTGGTAGCTCTTGATCCGGCAAACAAACCACCGCTGGTAGCGGTGGTTTTTTTGT
TTGCAAGCAGCAGATTACGCGCAGAAAAAAAGGATCTCAAGAAGATCCTTTGATCTTTTCTACGGGGTCT
GACGCTCTATTCAACAAAGCCGCCGTCCCGTCAAGTCAGCGTAAATGGGTAGGGGGCTTCAAATCGTCCT
CGTGATACCAATTCGGAGCCTGCTTTTTTGTACAAACTTGTTGATAATGGCAATTCAAGGATCTTCACCT
AGATCCTTTTAAATTAAAAATGAAGTTTTAAATCAATCTAAAGTATATATGAGTAAACTTGGTCTGACAG
TTACCAATGCTTAATCAGTGAGGCACCTATCTCAGCGATCTGTCTATTTCGTTCATCCATAGTTGCCTGA
CTCCCCGTCGTGTAGATAACTACGATACGGGAGGGCTTACCATCTGGCCCCAGTGCTGCAATGATACCGC
GAGAGCCACGCTCACCGGCTCCAGATTTATCAGCAATAAACCAGCCAGCCGGAAGGGCCGAGCGCAGAAG
TGGTCCTGCAACTTTATCCGCCTCCATCCAGTCTATTAATTGTTGCTGGGAAGCTAGAGTAAGTAGTTCG
CCAGTTAATAGTTTGCGCAACGTTGTTGCCATTGCTACAGGCATCGTGGTGTCACGCTCGTCGTTTGGTA
TGGCTTCATTCAGCTCCGGTTCCCAACGATCAAGGCGAGTTACATGATCCCCCATGTTGTGCAAAAAAGC
GGTTAGCTCCTTCGGTCCTCCGATCGTTGTCAGAAGTAAGTTGGCCGCAGTGTTATCACTCATGGTTATG
GCAGCACTGCATAATTCTCTTACTGTCATGCCATCCGTAAGATGCTTTTCTGTGACTGGTGAGTACTCAA
CCAAGTCATTCTGAGAATAGTGTATGCGGCGACCGAGTTGCTCTTGCCCGGCGTCAATACGGGATAATAC
CGCGCCACATAGCAGAACTTTAAAAGTGCTCATCATTGGAAAACGTTCTTCGGGGCGAAAACTCTCAAGG
ATCTTACCGCTGTTGAGATCCAGTTCGATGTAACCCACTCGTGCACCCAACTGATCTTCAGCATCTTTTA
CTTTCACCAGCGTTTCTGGGTGAGCAAAAACAGGAAGGCAAAATGCCGCAAAAAAGGGAATAAGGGCGAC
ACGGAAATGTTGAATACTCATACTCTTCCTTTTTCAATATTATTGAAGCATTTATCAGGGTTATTGTCTC
ATGAGCGGATACATATTTGAATGTATTTAGAAAAATAAACAAATAGGGGTTCCGCG
